Addgene plasmid #174092: pCRISPaint-mNeon
Purpose: CRISPaint gene tagging
Depositing lab: Veit Hornung. Depositing organization: Ludwig-Maximilians-Universitaet Muenchen (LMU). Publication: CRISPaint allows modular base-specific gene tagging using a ligase-4-dependent mechanism. Schmid-Burgk JL, Honing K, Ebert TS, Hornung V. Nat Commun. 2016 Jul 28;7:12338. doi: 10.1038/ncomms12338. PubMed 27465542.
Backbone
  Vector backbone: pCRISPaint
  Backbone size w/o insert (bp): 2339
  Total vector size (bp): 3036
  Vector type: gene tagging
Growth in bacteria
  Bacterial resistance: Ampicillin, 100 μg/mL
  Growth temperature: 37°C
  Growth strain: DH5alpha
  Copy number: High Copy
Gene/Insert
  Gene/Insert name: mNeonGreen
  Species: Synthetic
  Insert size (bp): 698
  Cloning method: Restriction Enzyme; 5′ cloning site unknown (unknown if destroyed); 3′ cloning site unknown (unknown if destroyed)
  Sequencing primers: 5′ CGATAGTACTAACATACGCTCTCCA; 3′ CACTGCATTCTAGTTGTGGTTTGTC
Terms and licenses: Academic/Nonprofit Terms; Industry Terms: Not Available to Industry
How to cite: pCRISPaint-mNeon was a gift from Veit Hornung (Addgene plasmid # 174092 ; http://n2t.net/addgene:174092 ; RRID:Addgene_174092)
