[The description below was written by a language model from this plasmid's Addgene catalogue record and pLannotate feature annotations shown in this document.]
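Description:
pCRISPaint-mNeon is a compact (about 3 kb) donor plasmid for CRISPaint gene tagging, built on the pCRISPaint backbone. It is maintained in E. coli as a high-copy plasmid through a ColE1/pUC-type origin of replication and is selected with ampicillin via a β-lactamase gene driven by its native bla promoter. The annotation also picks up short remnants of a pBR322 bom region and a lacZα fragment, which appear to be backbone leftovers rather than functional elements.

The payload is a synthetic coding sequence for mNeonGreen, a bright monomeric yellow-green fluorescent protein derived from LanYFP, followed immediately by a bovine growth hormone polyadenylation signal. No eukaryotic promoter is annotated upstream of the fluorescent protein, which fits the tagging purpose: the cassette is meant to be expressed only after it has been inserted in frame into an endogenous gene, so that transcription and translation come from the tagged locus and the bGH signal terminates the resulting fusion transcript. No selection marker for eukaryotic cells is annotated.

According to the associated publication title, CRISPaint is a modular, base-specific tagging approach that relies on a ligase-4-dependent mechanism, meaning non-homologous end joining rather than homology-directed repair; consistent with this, no homology arms are listed. In such schemes the donor is generally cleaved in cells alongside the genomic target and ligated into the break, but the record does not annotate the nuclease target site on the donor, and it does not specify the cloning sites used to insert mNeonGreen. The plasmid would typically be used to generate C-terminal mNeonGreen fusions of endogenous proteins for fluorescence imaging or cell sorting.
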