Features (pLannotate 1.2.2; 7 found; start..end, strand, type, name):
     19..607     -  rep_origin     ori: high-copy-number ColE1/pMB1/pBR322/pUC origin of replication
    778..1638    -  CDS            AmpR: β-lactamase; bla; confers resistance to ampicillin, carbenicillin, and related antibiotics
   1639..1743    -  promoter       AmpR promoter: bla
   1761..1810    +  misc_feature   bom (fragment): basis of mobility region from pBR322
   1816..1973    -  CDS            lacZα (fragment): LacZα fragment of β-galactosidase; lacZ fragment
   2051..2755    +  CDS            mNeonGreen: bright monomeric yellow-green fluorescent protein derived from LanYFP (Shaner et al., 2013)
   2780..3004    +  polyA_signal   bGH poly(A) signal: bovine growth hormone polyadenylation signal
>Addgene plasmid #174092 | pCRISPaint-mNeon | addgene full sequence | sequence record 343261 | Addgene NGS Result
GGCCGCGTTGCTGGCGTTTTTCCATAGGCTCCGCCCCCCTGACGAGCATCACAAAAATCGACGCTCAAGT
CAGAGGTGGCGAAACCCGACAGGACTATAAAGATACCAGGCGTTTCCCCCTGGAAGCTCCCTCGTGCGCT
CTCCTGTTCCGACCCTGCCGCTTACCGGATACCTGTCCGCCTTTCTCCCTTCGGGAAGCGTGGCGCTTTC
TCATAGCTCACGCTGTAGGTATCTCAGTTCGGTGTAGGTCGTTCGCTCCAAGCTGGGCTGTGTGCACGAA
CCCCCCGTTCAGCCCGACCGCTGCGCCTTATCCGGTAACTATCGTCTTGAGTCCAACCCGGTAAGACACG
ACTTATCGCCACTGGCAGCAGCCACTGGTAACAGGATTAGCAGAGCGAGGTATGTAGGCGGTGCTACAGA
GTTCTTGAAGTGGTGGCCTAACTACGGCTACACTAGAAGAACAGTATTTGGTATCTGCGCTCTGCTGAAG
CCAGTTACCTTCGGAAAAAGAGTTGGTAGCTCTTGATCCGGCAAACAAACCACCGCTGGTAGCGGTGGTT
TTTTTGTTTGCAAGCAGCAGATTACGCGCAGAAAAAAAGGATCTCAAGAAGATCCTTTGATCTTTTCTAC
GGGGTCTGACGCTCAGTGGAACGAAAACTTACGTTAAGGGATTTTGGTCATGAGATTATCAAAAAGGATC
TTCACCTAGATCCTTTTAAATTAAAAATGAAGTTTTAAATCAATCTAAAGTATATATGAGTAAACTTGGT
CTGACAGTTACCAATGCTTAATCAGTGAGGCACCTATCTCAGCGATCTGTCTATTTCGTTCATCCATAGT
TGCCTGACTCCCCGTCGTGTAGATAACTACGATACGGGAGGGCTTACCATCTGGCCCCAGTGCTGCAATG
ATACCGCGAGACCCACGCTCACCGGCTCCAGATTTATCAGCAATAAACCAGCCAGCCGGAAGGGCCGAGC
GCAGAAGTGGTCCTGCAACTTTATCCGCCTCCATCCAGTCTATTAATTGTTGCCGGGAAGCTAGAGTAAG
TAGTTCGCCAGTTAATAGTTTGCGCAACGTTGTTGCCATTGCTACAGGCATCGTGGTGTCACGCTCGTCG
TTTGGTATGGCTTCATTCAGCTCCGGTTCCCAACGATCAAGGCGAGTTACATGATCCCCCATGTTGTGCA
AAAAAGCGGTTAGCTCCTTCGGTCCTCCGATCGTTGTCAGAAGTAAGTTGGCCGCAGTGTTATCACTCAT
GGTTATGGCAGCACTGCATAATTCTCTTACTGTCATGCCATCCGTAAGATGCTTTTCTGTGACTGGTGAG
TACTCAACCAAGTCATTCTGAGAATAGTGTATGCGGCGACCGAGTTGCTCTTGCCCGGCGTCAATACGGG
ATAATACCGCGCCACATAGCAGAACTTTAAAAGTGCTCATCATTGGAAAACGTTCTTCGGGGCGAAAACT
CTCAAGGATCTTACCGCTGTTGAGATCCAGTTCGATGTAACCCACTCGTGCACCCAACTGATCTTCAGCA
TCTTTTACTTTCACCAGCGTTTCTGGGTGAGCAAAAACAGGAAGGCAAAATGCCGCAAAAAAGGGAATAA
GGGCGACACGGAAATGTTGAATACTCATACTCTTCCTTTTTCAATATTATTGAAGCATTTATCAGGGTTA
TTGTCTCATGAGCGGATACATATTTGAATGTATTTAGAAAAATAAACAAATAGGGGTTCCGCGCACATTT
CCCCGAAAAGTGCGGTGTGAAATACCGCACAGATGCGTAAGGAGAAAATACCGCATCAGGCGCCATTCGC
CATTCAGGCTGCGCAACTGTTGGGAAGGGCGATCGGTGCGGGCCTCTTCGCTATTACGCCAGCTGGCGAA
AGGGGGATGTGCTGCAAGGCGATTAAGTTGGGTAACGCCAGGGTTTTCCCAGTCACGACGTTGTAAAACG
ACGGCCAGTGAATTCGAGCTCGGTACCTAATGATAGCTAGCGGGCCAGTACCCAAAAAGCGGGGGGTCTG
GTGGCAGTGGAGGGGGATCCGTGAGCAAGGGCGAGGAGGATAACGCCTCTCTCCCAGCGACACATGAGTT
ACACATCTTTGGCTCCATCAACGGTGTGGACTTTGACATGGTGGGTCAGGGCACCGGCAATCCAAATGAT
GGTTATGAGGAGTTAAACCTGAAGTCCACCAAGGGTGACCTCCAGTTCTCCCCCTGGATTCTGGTCCCTC
ATATCGGGTATGGCTTCCATCAGTACCTGCCCTACCCTGACGGGATGTCGCCTTTCCAGGCCGCCATGGT
AGATGGCTCCGGATACCAAGTCCATCGCACAATGCAGTTTGAAGATGGTGCCTCCCTTACTGTTAACTAC
CGCTACACCTACGAGGGAAGCCACATCAAAGGAGAGGCCCAGGTGAAGGGGACTGGTTTCCCTGCTGACG
GTCCTGTGATGACCAACTCGCTGACCGCTGCGGACTGGTGCAGGTCGAAGAAGACTTACCCCAACGACAA
AACCATCATCAGTACCTTTAAGTGGAGTTACACCACTGGAAATGGCAAGCGCTACCGGAGCACTGCGCGG
ACCACCTACACCTTTGCCAAGCCAATGGCGGCTAACTATCTGAAGAACCAGCCGATGTACGTGTTCCGTA
AGACGGAGCTCAAGCACTCCAAGACCGAGCTCAACTTCAAGGAGTGGCAAAAGGCCTTTACCGATGTGAT
GGGCATGGACGAGCTGTACAAGTAAGCGGCCGCCGCTGATCAGCCTCGACTGTGCCTTCTAGTTGCCAGC
CATCTGTTGTTTGCCCCTCCCCCGTGCCTTCCTTGACCCTGGAAGGTGCCACTCCCACTGTCCTTTCCTA
ATAAAATGAGGAAATTGCATCGCATTGTCTGAGTAGGTGTCATTCTATTCTGGGGGGTGGGGTGGGGCAG
GACAGCAAGGGGGAGGATTGGGAAGACAATAGCAGGCATGCTGGGGATGCGGTGGGCTCTATGGACGCGT
CAGCAAAAGGCCAGGAACCGTAAAAA
